>Addgene plasmid #153514 | pAGM9121_TwinStrep-GFP11 | addgene full sequence | sequence record 310849 | Addgene NGS Result
GTGCCGAGGCACGAACCCAGTGGACATAAGCCTGTTCGGTTCGTAAGCTGTAATGCAAGTAGCGTATGCG
CTCACGCAACTGGTCCAGAACCTTGACCGAACGCAGCGGTGGTAACGGCGCAGTGGCGGTTTTCATGGCT
TGTTATGACTGTTTTTTTGGGGTACAGTCTATGCCTCGGGCATCCAAGCAGCAAGCGCGTTACGCCGTGG
GTCGATGTTTGATGTTATGGAGCAGCAACGATGTTACGCAGCAGGGCAGTCGCCCTAAAACAAAGTTAAA
CATCATGGGGGAAGCGGTGATCGCCGAAGTATCGACTCAACTATCAGAGGTAGTTGGCGTCATCGAGCGC
CATCTCGAACCGACGTTGCTGGCCGTACATTTGTACGGCTCCGCAGTGGATGGCGGCCTGAAGCCACACA
GCGATATTGATTTGCTGGTTACGGTGACCGTAAGGCTTGATGAAACAACGCGGCGAGCTTTGATCAACGA
CCTTTTGGAAACTTCGGCTTCCCCTGGAGAGAGCGAGATTCTCCGCGCTGTAGAAGTCACCATTGTTGTG
CACGACGACATCATTCCGTGGCGTTATCCAGCTAAGCGCGAACTGCAATTTGGAGAATGGCAGCGCAATG
ACATTCTTGCAGGTATCTTCGAGCCAGCCACGATCGACATTGATCTGGCTATCTTGCTGACAAAAGCAAG
AGAACATAGCGTTGCCTTGGTAGGTCCAGCGGCGGAGGAACTCTTTGATCCGGTTCCTGAACAGGATCTA
TTTGAGGCGCTAAATGAAACCTTAACGCTATGGAACTCGCCGCCCGACTGGGCTGGCGATGAGCGAAATG
TAGTGCTTACGTTGTCCCGCATTTGGTACAGCGCAGTAACCGGCAAAATCGCGCCGAAGGATGTCGCTGC
CGACTGGGCAATGGAGCGCCTGCCGGCCCAGTATCAGCCCGTCATACTTGAAGCTAGACAGGCTTATCTT
GGACAAGAAGAAGATCGCTTGGCCTCGCGCGCAGATCAGTTGGAAGAATTTGTCCATTACGTGAAAGGCG
AGATCACCAAGGTAGTCGGCAAATAATGTCTAGCTAGAAATTCGTTCAAGCCGACGCCGCTTCGCGGCGC
GGCTTAACTCAAGCGTTAGATGCACTAAGCACATAATTGCTCACAGCCAAACTATCAGGTCAAGTCTGCT
TTTATTATTTTTAAGCGTGCATAATAAGCCCTACACAAATTGGGAGATATATCATGCTGTCAGACCAAGT
TTACTCATATATACTTTAGATTGATTTAAAACTTCATTTTTAATTTAAAAGGATCTAGGTGAAGATCCTT
TTTGATAATCTCATGACCAAAATCCCTTAACGTGAGTTTTCGTTCCACTGAGCGTCAGACCCCGTAGAAA
AGATCAAAGGATCTTCTTGAGATCCTTTTTTTCTGCGCGTAATCTGCTGCTTGCAAACAAAAAAACCACC
GCTACCAGCGGTGGTTTGTTTGCCGGATCAAGAGCTACCAACTCTTTTTCCGAAGGTAACTGGCTTCAGC
AGAGCGCAGATACCAAATACTGTTCTTCTAGTGTAGCCGTAGTTAGGCCACCACTTCAAGAACTCTGTAG
CACCGCCTACATACCTCGCTCTGCTAATCCTGTTACCAGTGGCTGCTGCCAGTGGCGATAAGTCGTGTCT
TACCGGGTTGGACTCAAGACGATAGTTACCGGATAAGGCGCAGCGGTCGGGCTGAACGGGGGGTTCGTGC
ACACAGCCCAGCTTGGAGCGAACGACCTACACCGAACTGAGATACCTACAGCGTGAGCTATGAGAAAGCG
CCACGCTTCCCGAAGGGAGAAAGGCGGACAGGTATCCGGTAAGCGGCAGGGTCGGAACAGGAGAGCGCAC
GAGGGAGCTTCCAGGGGGAAACGCCTGGTATCTTTATAGTCCTGTCGGGTTTCGCCACCTCTGACTTGAG
CGTCGATTTTTGTGATGCTCGTCAGGGGGGCGGAGCCTATGGAAAAACGCCAGCAACGCGGCCTTTTTAC
GGTTCCTGCACTCTGTGGTCTCATTCGGGTGGTTCTGCTTGGTCACATCCACAATTTGAAAAAGGTGGAG
GTTCAGGTGGAGGTTCGGGTGGTTCTGCTTGGTCACATCCACAATTTGAAAAAGATGGTGGTTCTGGTGG
TGGTTCTACTAGTCGTGATCATATGGTTCTTCATGAATATGTTAATGCTGCTGGTATTACTTGAGCTTCG
AGACCACGAA
Features (pLannotate 1.2.2; 4 found; start..end, strand, type, name):
     23..46      +  promoter       Pc promoter (fragment): intI1 (promoter lies within the coding sequence); class 1 integron promoter
    222..278     +  CDS            GmR (fragment): gentamycin acetyltransferase; aacC1; confers resistance to gentamycin
    289..1076    +  CDS            SmR (fragment): aminoglycoside adenylyltransferase (Murphy, 1985); aadA; confers resistance to spectinomycin and streptomycin
   1417..2005    +  rep_origin     ori: high-copy-number ColE1/pMB1/pBR322/pUC origin of replication
