[The description below was written by a language model from this plasmid's Addgene catalogue record and pLannotate feature annotations shown in this document.]
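Description:
pAGM9121_TwinStrep-GFP11 is a small (about 2.25 kb) synthetic-biology part plasmid built on the pAGM9121 backbone, recorded as a donor plasmid for a C-terminal TwinStrep-GFP11 tag. It is maintained in E. coli at high copy number through a ColE1/pUC-type origin of replication and selected with spectinomycin. The feature table attributes this resistance to an aadA aminoglycoside adenylyltransferase gene (SmR, conferring spectinomycin and streptomycin resistance). Upstream of it are a fragment of the class 1 integron Pc promoter and a short remnant of a gentamicin acetyltransferase coding sequence. These are most likely leftovers of the integron-derived cassette from which the marker was taken, and the gentamicin fragment is too short to be functional.

The payload is a synthetic sequence encoding two fused tags. Twin-Strep is a tandem Strep-tag II arrangement that allows affinity capture and purification on Strep-Tactin resins. GFP11 is the eleventh β-strand of split GFP, which complements the separately supplied GFP1-10 fragment to restore fluorescence, so tagged protein can be detected or quantified. The automated annotation did not pick up the insert, so its position and flanking sites are not shown, and the record lists the cloning sites as unknown. No promoter or terminator for the tag is annotated, consistent with a promoterless module meant to be assembled with other parts rather than expressed directly. The associated publication describes a modular secretion system in two yeast species for producing unspecific peroxygenases, which suggests that this part supplies the C-terminal tag for the secreted enzymes in those assemblies.
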