Addgene plasmid #153514: pAGM9121_TwinStrep-GFP11
Purpose: TwinStrep-GFP11 C-terminal Tag Donor Plasmid
Depositing lab: Sylvestre Marillonnet. Depositing organization: Leibniz Institute of Plant Biochemistry (IPB). Publication: A modular two yeast species secretion system for the production and preparative application of unspecific peroxygenases. Pullmann P, Knorrscheidt A, Munch J, Palme PR, Hoehenwarter W, Marillonnet S, Alcalde M, Westermann B, Weissenborn MJ. Commun Biol. 2021 May 12;4(1):562. doi: 10.1038/s42003-021-02076-3. PubMed 33980981.
Backbone
  Vector backbone: pAGM9121
  Vector type: Synthetic Biology
Growth in bacteria
  Bacterial resistance: Spectinomycin, 50 μg/mL
  Growth temperature: 37°C
  Growth strain: DH5alpha
  Copy number: High Copy
Gene/Insert
  Gene/Insert name: TwinStrep-GFP11
  Species: Synthetic
  Cloning method: Restriction Enzyme; 5′ cloning site Unknown (unknown if destroyed)
Terms and licenses: Academic/Nonprofit Terms; Industry Terms: Not Available to Industry
Depositor comments: Please visit https://www.biorxiv.org/content/10.1101/2020.07.22.216432v1 for bioRxiv preprint.
How to cite: pAGM9121_TwinStrep-GFP11 was a gift from Sylvestre Marillonnet (Addgene plasmid # 153514 ; http://n2t.net/addgene:153514 ; RRID:Addgene_153514)
